Addgene plasmid #206928: pAAV INS2x mRFP-3MREs (AAV-beta)
Purpose: Beta cell-specific gene expression from AAV in human pancreatic islets
Depositing lab: Markus Grompe. Depositing organization: Oregon Health & Science University. Publication: Development of a Beta Cell-Specific Expression Control Element for Recombinant Adeno-Associated Virus. Chai S, Kim Y, Galivo F, Dorrell C, Wakefield L, Posey J, Ackermann AM, Kaestner KH, Hebrok M, Grompe M. Hum Gene Ther. 2022 Aug;33(15-16):789-800. doi: 10.1089/hum.2021.219. Epub 2022 May 10. PubMed 35297680.
Backbone
  Vector backbone: pAAV INS2x-3MREs
  Backbone manufacturer: Sunghee Chai, Markus Grompe
  Backbone size w/o insert (bp): 4881
  Vector type: Mammalian Expression, AAV
Growth in bacteria
  Bacterial resistance: Ampicillin, 100 μg/mL
  Growth temperature: 30°C
  Growth strain: NEB Stable
  Copy number: Low Copy
Gene/Insert
  Gene/Insert name: mRFP
  Species: Synthetic
  Insert size (bp): 678
  Promoter: INSx2
  Cloning method: Ligation Independent Cloning
Terms and licenses: Academic/Nonprofit Terms; Industry Terms: Not Available to Industry
Depositor comments: The combination of human insulin promoter (INSx2) and 3MREs (microRNA recognition elements) enables transgene expression in beta, and not in alpha cells, in pancreatic islets of human and mouse.
How to cite: pAAV INS2x mRFP-3MREs (AAV-beta) was a gift from Markus Grompe (Addgene plasmid # 206928 ; http://n2t.net/addgene:206928 ; RRID:Addgene_206928)
