[The description below was written by a language model from this plasmid's Addgene catalogue record and pLannotate feature annotations shown in this document.]
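Description:
pAAV INS2x mRFP-3MREs (AAV-beta) is an adeno-associated virus transfer plasmid for mammalian expression, designed to restrict transgene expression to beta cells in pancreatic islets. The full sequence is 5,559 nt, consistent with a 678 bp mRFP insert in the 4,881 bp pAAV INS2x-3MREs backbone. The bacterial portion carries an ampicillin resistance gene (β-lactamase with its own promoter), a ColE1/pUC-type origin and an f1 phage origin. The origin is annotated as a high-copy type, but the catalogue lists the plasmid as low copy, and it is kept in a recombination-deficient strain, a common precaution for ITR-containing plasmids. Short lacZα, lacI and SV40 large T fragments in the annotation appear to be backbone remnants rather than functional parts.

Two AAV2 inverted terminal repeats (one annotated as a fragment) flank the expression cassette and define the segment that is replicated and packaged into recombinant AAV particles. Within them, a short CMV enhancer fragment lies upstream of the region that should contain the INSx2 promoter, described by the depositor as a human insulin promoter element; the automated annotation does not label this promoter. It drives mRFP1, a mammalian codon-optimized monomeric red fluorescent DsRed derivative, followed by a WPRE to enhance transcript expression and an SV40 polyadenylation signal. The three microRNA recognition elements (3MREs) are also not annotated; the unannotated gap between mRFP1 and the WPRE is a plausible location, but the record does not state it. MREs generally cause transcript silencing in cells that express the matching microRNAs. According to the depositor, combining the promoter with the MREs gives expression in beta cells but not alpha cells of human and mouse islets, making this a reporter for beta cell-specific AAV gene delivery.
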