Features (pLannotate 1.2.2; 13 found; start..end, strand, type, name):
    125..229     -  promoter       AmpR promoter: bla
    255..710     -  rep_origin     f1 ori (sequence partly withheld): f1 bacteriophage origin of replication; arrow indicates direction of (+) strand synthesis
    715..784     -  CDS            lacZα (fragment): LacZα fragment of β-galactosidase; lacZ fragment
    779..911     -  repeat_region  AAV2 ITR (fragment): inverted terminal repeat of adeno-associated virus serotype 2 inverted
    972..1094    +  enhancer       CMV enhancer (fragment): human cytomegalovirus immediate early enhancer
   1836..2513    +  CDS            mRFP1: monomeric derivative of DsRed (Campbell et al., 2002) mammalian codon-optimized
   2784..3372    +  misc_feature   WPRE: woodchuck hepatitis virus posttranscriptional regulatory element
   3415..3536    -  polyA_signal   SV40 poly(A) signal: SV40 polyadenylation signal
   3559..3627    -  CDS            large T antigen (fragment): large T antigen from SV40 (simian virus 40)
   3698..3831    +  repeat_region  AAV2 ITR: inverted terminal repeat of adeno-associated virus serotype 2 inverted
   3825..3881    -  CDS            lacI (fragment): lac repressor; lacI; The lac repressor binds to the lac operator to inhibit transcription in E. coli. This inhibition can be relieved by adding lactose or isopropyl-β-D-thiogalactopyranoside (IPTG).
   4064..4652    -  rep_origin     ori: high-copy-number ColE1/pMB1/pBR322/pUC origin of replication
   4823..124     -  CDS            AmpR (across the origin): β-lactamase; bla; confers resistance to ampicillin, carbenicillin, and related antibiotics
>Addgene plasmid #206928 | pAAV INS2x mRFP-3MREs (AAV-beta) | addgene full sequence | sequence record 407719 | Addgene NGS Result
CTCGTGCACCCAACTGATCTTCAGCATCTTTTACTTTCACCAGCGTTTCTGGGTGAGCAAAAACAGGAAG
GCAAAATGCCGCAAAAAAGGGAATAAGGGCGACACGGAAATGTTGAATACTCATACTCTTCCTTTTTCAA
TATTATTGAAGCATTTATCAGGGTTATTGTCTCATGAGCGGATACATATTTGAATGTATTTAGAAAAATA
AACAAATAGGGGTTCCGCGCACATTTCCCCGAAAAGTGCCACCTAAATTGTAAGCGTTAATATTTTGTTA
AAATTCGCGTTAAATTTTTGTTAAATCAGCTCATTTTTTAACCAATAGGCCGAAATCGGCAAAATCCCTT
ATAAATTAAAAGAATAGACCGAGATAGGGT
[37 nt withheld, positions 381-417]
AAAGAACGTGGACTCCAACGTCAAAGG
[49 nt withheld, positions 445-493]
T
[91 nt withheld, positions 495-585]
G
[124 nt withheld, positions 587-710]
CCCATTCGCCATTCAGGCTGCGCAACTGTTGGGAAGGGCGATCGGTGCGGGCCTCTTCGCTATTACGCCA
GCTGCGCGCTCGCTCGCTCACTGAGGCCGCCCGGGCAAAGCCCGGGCGTCGGGCGACCTTTGGTCGCCCG
GCCTCAGTGAGCGAGCGAGCGCGCAGAGAGGGAGTGGCCAACTCCATCACTAGGGGTTCCTTGTAGTTAA
TGATTAACCCGCCATGCTACTTATCTACGTAGCCATGCTCTAGGAAGAGTACCATTGACGTCAATAATGA
CGTATGTTCCCATAGTAACGCCAATAGGGACTTTCCATTGACGTCAATGGGTGGAGTATTTACGGTAAAC
TGCCCACTTGGCAGTACATCAAGTGTATCATATGAGATGGGCTCTGAGACCTCGAGCAGCAGCGCAAAGA
GCCCCGCCCTGCAGCCTCCAGCTCTCCTGGTCTAATGTGGAAAGTGGCCCAGGTGAGGGCTTTGCTCTCC
TGGAGACATTTGCCCCCAGCTGTGAGCAGGGACAGGTCTGGCCACCGGGCCCCTGGTTAAGACTCTAATG
ACCCGCTGGTCCTGAGGAAGAGGTGCTGACGACCAAGGAGATCTTCCCACAGACCCAGCACCAGGGAAAT
GGTCCGGAAATTGCAGCCTCAGCCCCCAGCCATCTGCCGACCCCCCCACCCCAGGCCCTAATGGGCCAGG
CGGCAGGGGTTGAGAGGTAGGGGAGATGGGCTCTGAGACAAGCTTCAGCAGCGCAAAGAGCCCCGCCCTG
CAGCCTCCAGCTCTCCTGGTCTAATGTGGAAAGTGGCCCAGGTGAGGGCTTTGCTCTCCTGGAGACATTT
GCCCCCAGCTGTGAGCAGGGACAGGTCTGGCCACCGGGCCCCTGGTTAAGACTCTAATGACCCGCTGGTC
CTGAGGAAGAGGTGCTGACGACCAAGGAGATCTTCCCACAGACCCAGCACCAGGGAAATGGTCCGGAAAT
TGCAGCCTCAGCCCCCAGCCATCTGCCGACCCCCCCACCCCAGGCCCTAATGGGCCAGGCGGCAGGGGTT
GAGAGGTAGGGGAGATGGGCTCTGAGACTATAAAGCCAGCGGGGGCCCAGCAGCCCTCGCTAGCCGGTCG
CCACCATGGCCTCCTCCGAGGACGTCATCAAGGAGTTCATGCGCTTCAAGGTGCGCATGGAGGGCTCCGT
GAACGGCCACGAGTTCGAGATCGAGGGCGAGGGCGAGGGCCGCCCCTACGAGGGCACCCAGACCGCCAAG
CTGAAGGTGACCAAGGGCGGCCCCCTGCCCTTCGCCTGGGACATCCTGTCCCCTCAGTTCCAGTACGGCT
CCAAGGCCTACGTGAAGCACCCCGCCGACATCCCCGACTACTTGAAGCTGTCCTTCCCCGAGGGCTTCAA
GTGGGAGCGCGTGATGAACTTCGAGGACGGCGGCGTGGTGACCGTGACCCAGGACTCCTCCCTGCAGGAC
GGCGAGTTCATCTACAAGGTGAAGCTGCGCGGCACCAACTTCCCCTCCGACGGCCCCGTAATGCAGAAGA
AGACCATGGGCTGGGAGGCCTCCACCGAGCGGATGTACCCCGAGGACGGCGCCCTGAAGGGCGAGATCAA
GATGAGGCTGAAGCTGAAGGACGGCGGCCACTACGACGCCGAGGTCAAGACCACCTACATGGCCAAGAAG
CCCGTGCAGCTGCCCGGCGCCTACAAGACCGACATCAAGCTGGACATCACCTCCCACAACGAGGACTACA
CCATCGTGGAACAGTACGAGCGCGCCGAGGGCCGCCACTCCACCGGCGCCTAAATGCATAAGCTGTACAA
CTCACCGACAGCGTTGAATGTTACTCACCGACAGCGTTGAATGTTACTCACCGACAGCGTTGAATGTTAA
GCTTAAGCTGTACAACTCACACCTAGGTTCCAAGGATTACTCACACCTAGGTTCCAAGGATTACTCACAC
CTAGGTTCCAAGGATTAAGCTTAAGCTGTACACCCAGCTAGATTGTAAGCTCCTTCCCAGCTAGATTGTA
AGCTCCTTCCCAGCTAGATTGTAAGCTCCTTAAGCTTATCGATAATCAACCTCTGGATTACAAAATTTGT
GAAAGATTGACTGGTATTCTTAACTATGTTGCTCCTTTTACGCTATGTGGATACGCTGCTTTAATGCCTT
TGTATCATGCTATTGCTTCCCGTATGGCTTTCATTTTCTCCTCCTTGTATAAATCCTGGTTGCTGTCTCT
TTATGAGGAGTTGTGGCCCGTTGTCAGGCAACGTGGCGTGGTGTGCACTGTGTTTGCTGACGCAACCCCC
ACTGGTTGGGGCATTGCCACCACCTGTCAGCTCCTTTCCGGGACTTTCGCTTTCCCCCTCCCTATTGCCA
CGGCGGAACTCATCGCCGCCTGCCTTGCCCGCTGCTGGACAGGGGCTCGGCTGTTGGGCACTGACAATTC
CGTGGTGTTGTCGGGGAAATCATCGTCCTTTCCTTGGCTGCTCGCCTGTGTTGCCACCTGGATTCTGCGC
GGGACGTCCTTCTGCTACGTCCCTTCGGCCCTCAATCCAGCGGACCTTCCTTCCCGCGGCCTGCTGCCGG
CTCTGCGGCCTCTTCCGCGTCTTCGCCTTCGCCCTCAGACGAGTCGGATCTCCCTTTGGGCCGCCTCCCC
GCATCGATACCGTCGACCCGGGCGGCCGCTTCGAGCAGACATGATAAGATACATTGATGAGTTTGGACAA
ACCACAACTAGAATGCAGTGAAAAAAATGCTTTATTTGTGAAATTTGTGATGCTATTGCTTTATTTGTAA
CCATTATAAGCTGCAATAAACAAGTTAACAACAACAATTGCATTCATTTTATGTTTCAGGTTCAGGGGGA
GATGTGGGAGGTTTTTTAAAGCAAGTAAAACCTCTACAAATGTGGTAAAATCGATAAGGATCTTCCTAGA
GCATGGCTACGTAGATAAGTAGCATGGCGGGTTAATCATTAACTACAAGGAACCCCTAGTGATGGAGTTG
GCCACTCCCTCTCTGCGCGCTCGCTCGCTCACTGAGGCCGGGCGACCAAAGGTCGCCCGACGCCCGGGCT
TTGCCCGGGCGGCCTCAGTGAGCGAGCGAGCGCGCAGCTGCATTAATGAATCGGCCAACGCGCGGGGAGA
GGCGGTTTGCGTATTGGGCGCTCTTCCGCTTCCTCGCTCACTGACTCGCTGCGCTCGGTCGTTCGGCTGC
GGCGAGCGGTATCAGCTCACTCAAAGGCGGTAATACGGTTATCCACAGAATCAGGGGATAACGCAGGAAA
GAACATGTGAGCAAAAGGCCAGCAAAAGGCCAGGAACCGTAAAAAGGCCGCGTTGCTGGCGTTTTTCCAT
AGGCTCCGCCCCCCTGACGAGCATCACAAAAATCGACGCTCAAGTCAGAGGTGGCGAAACCCGACAGGAC
TATAAAGATACCAGGCGTTTCCCCCTGGAAGCTCCCTCGTGCGCTCTCCTGTTCCGACCCTGCCGCTTAC
CGGATACCTGTCCGCCTTTCTCCCTTCGGGAAGCGTGGCGCTTTCTCATAGCTCACGCTGTAGGTATCTC
AGTTCGGTGTAGGTCGTTCGCTCCAAGCTGGGCTGTGTGCACGAACCCCCCGTTCAGCCCGACCGCTGCG
CCTTATCCGGTAACTATCGTCTTGAGTCCAACCCGGTAAGACACGACTTATCGCCACTGGCAGCAGCCAC
TGGTAACAGGATTAGCAGAGCGAGGTATGTAGGCGGTGCTACAGAGTTCTTGAAGTGGTGGCCTAACTAC
GGCTACACTAGAAGAACAGTATTTGGTATCTGCGCTCTGCTGAAGCCAGTTACCTTCGGAAAAAGAGTTG
GTAGCTCTTGATCCGGCAAACAAACCACCGCTGGTAGCGGTGGTTTTTTTGTTTGCAAGCAGCAGATTAC
GCGCAGAAAAAAAGGATCTCAAGAAGATCCTTTGATCTTTTCTACGGGGTCTGACGCTCAGTGGAACGAA
AACTCACGTTAAGGGATTTTGGTCATGAGATTATCAAAAAGGATCTTCACCTAGATCCTTTTAAATTAAA
AATGAAGTTTTAAATCAATCTAAAGTATATATGAGTAAACTTGGTCTGACAGTTACCAATGCTTAATCAG
TGAGGCACCTATCTCAGCGATCTGTCTATTTCGTTCATCCATAGTTGCCTGACTCCCCGTCGTGTAGATA
ACTACGATACGGGAGGGCTTACCATCTGGCCCCAGTGCTGCAATGATACCGCGAGACCCACGCTCACCGG
CTCCAGATTTATCAGCAATAAACCAGCCAGCCGGAAGGGCCGAGCGCAGAAGTGGTCCTGCAACTTTATC
CGCCTCCATCCAGTCTATTAATTGTTGCCGGGAAGCTAGAGTAAGTAGTTCGCCAGTTAATAGTTTGCGC
AACGTTGTTGCCATTGCTACAGGCATCGTGGTGTCACGCTCGTCGTTTGGTATGGCTTCATTCAGCTCCG
GTTCCCAACGATCAAGGCGAGTTACATGATCCCCCATGTTGTGCAAAAAAGCGGTTAGCTCCTTCGGTCC
TCCGATCGTTGTCAGAAGTAAGTTGGCCGCAGTGTTATCACTCATGGTTATGGCAGCACTGCATAATTCT
CTTACTGTCATGCCATCCGTAAGATGCTTTTCTGTGACTGGTGAGTACTCAACCAAGTCATTCTGAGAAT
AGTGTATGCGGCGACCGAGTTGCTCTTGCCCGGCGTCAATACGGGATAATACCGCGCCACATAGCAGAAC
TTTAAAAGTGCTCATCATTGGAAAACGTTCTTCGGGGCGAAAACTCTCAAGGATCTTACCGCTGTTGAGA
TCCAGTTCGATGTAACCCA
